Addgene plasmid #22221: FCK-Arch-CFP
Purpose: Lentiviral expression of Arch-CFP for optogenetic inhibition
Depositing lab: Edward Boyden. Depositing organization: Massachusetts Institute of Technology. Publication: High-performance genetically targetable optical neural silencing by light-driven proton pumps. Chow BY, Han X, Dobry AS, Qian X, Chuong AS, Li M, Henninger MA, Belfort GM, Lin Y, Monahan PE, Boyden ES. Nature. 2010 Jan 7. 463(7277):98-102. 10.1038/nature08652 PubMed 20054397.
Backbone
  Vector backbone: FCK(1.3)GW
  Backbone manufacturer: Pavel Osten
  Backbone size w/o insert (bp): 9227
  Vector type: Mammalian Expression, Lentiviral
Growth in bacteria
  Bacterial resistance: Ampicillin, 100 μg/mL
  Growth temperature: 37°C
  Growth strain: Stbl3
  Growth instructions: Use recombinase-free E. coli (e.g., Invitrogen's Stbl3)
  Copy number: Unknown
Gene/Insert
  Gene/Insert name: Arch (alt names: Arch-CFP; archaerhodopsin-3; H. sodomense archaerhodopsin-3)
  Species: H. sodomense
  Insert size (bp): 1518
  Tag / fusion protein: CFP (C terminal on insert)
  Cloning method: Restriction Enzyme; 5′ cloning site Bam HI (not destroyed); 3′ cloning site EcoRI (not destroyed)
  Sequencing primers: 5′ atgactgagaccctcccacccgtg actgaaagcgccgt
Terms and licenses: Academic/Nonprofit Terms; Industry Terms: Not Available to Industry
Depositor comments: PLEASE CONTACT ED BOYDEN () FOR DETAILS ON THIS REAGENT AND FURTHER REAGENTS IN THIS LINE.
How to cite: FCK-Arch-CFP was a gift from Edward Boyden (Addgene plasmid # 22221 ; http://n2t.net/addgene:22221 ; RRID:Addgene_22221)
