[The description below was written by a language model from this plasmid's Addgene catalogue record and pLannotate feature annotations shown in this document.]
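Description:
FCK-Arch-CFP is an HIV-1-based lentiviral transfer plasmid built on the FCK(1.3)GW backbone for expressing a light-driven neural silencer in mammalian cells. It is propagated in E. coli through a high-copy ColE1/pUC-type origin with ampicillin resistance (AmpR under its own bla promoter). Because of its repeated LTR sequences, it is maintained in a recombination-deficient strain such as Stbl3. The backbone also carries an f1 origin and a Zeocin/bleomycin resistance cassette (BleoR) driven by tandem SV40 and EM7 promoters with an SV40 poly(A) signal. This cassette lies outside the LTR-flanked region, so it would not be packaged into virus.

The viral genome is transcribed from a CMV enhancer/promoter fused to a truncated 5' LTR. It contains the Ψ packaging signal with a partial gag sequence, the RRE for Rev-dependent nuclear export, and the cPPT/CTS element. The 3' LTR is also annotated as truncated and is followed by a bGH polyadenylation signal. Internally, a roughly 1.3 kb mouse CaMKIIα promoter, commonly used to bias expression toward excitatory neurons, drives archaerhodopsin-3 (Arch) from Halorubrum sodomense. Arch is fused at its C terminus to ECFP, and the fusion was cloned between BamHI and EcoRI sites. A downstream WPRE enhances transcript stability and expression.

Arch is an outward proton pump that hyperpolarises cells when illuminated, and the CFP tag lets expressing cells be identified and the protein's localisation checked. The construct is used to produce lentivirus for optogenetic inhibition of targeted neurons. The packaging and envelope functions are not encoded on this plasmid and must be supplied separately.
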