Features (pLannotate 1.2.2; 31 found; start..end, strand, type, name):
     31..83      -  misc_feature   bom (fragment): basis of mobility region from pBR322
    238..617     +  enhancer       CMV enhancer: human cytomegalovirus immediate early enhancer
    618..817     +  promoter       CMV promoter: human cytomegalovirus (CMV) immediate early promoter
    835..1015    +  LTR            5' LTR (truncated): truncated 5' long terminal repeat (LTR) from HIV-1
   1062..1187    +  misc_feature   HIV-1 Ψ: packaging signal of human immunodeficiency virus type 1
   1171..1534    +  CDS            HIV-1 gag (fragment): gag protein from human immunodeficiency virus 1; gag
   1680..1913    +  misc_feature   RRE: The Rev response element (RRE) of HIV-1 allows for Rev-dependent mRNA export from the nucleus to the cytoplasm.
   2290..2390    +  CDS            Rev (fragment): human immunodeficiency virus 1 (HIV-1) Rev protein; rev; enhances nuclear export of unspliced and incompletely spliced viral mRNAs
   2440..2557    +  misc_feature   cPPT/CTS: central polypurine tract and central termination sequence of HIV-1
   2602..3891    +  promoter       CaMKII promoter: promoter for the mouse calcium/calmodulin-dependent kinase II α subunit
   3907..4680    +  CDS            Arch: light-driven proton pump archaerhodopsin-3 from Halorubrum sodomense (Chow et al., 2010)
   4696..5412    +  CDS            ECFP: enhanced CFP mammalian codon-optimized
   5413..5437    +  misc_feature   MCS (fragment): pBluescript multiple cloning site
   5437..6025    +  misc_feature   WPRE: woodchuck hepatitis virus posttranscriptional regulatory element
   5962..6543    +  CDS            nef (fragment): NEF_HV1H2 - Experimental evidence at protein level: Swiss-Prot protein existence level 1. Extracellular Nef protein targets CD4(+) T-lymphocytes for apoptosis by interacting with CXCR4 surface receptors. From Human immunodeficiency virus type 1 group M subtype B (isolate HXB2) (HIV-1).
   6550..6730    +  LTR            5' LTR (truncated): truncated 5' long terminal repeat (LTR) from HIV-1
   6762..6986    +  polyA_signal   bGH poly(A) signal: bovine growth hormone polyadenylation signal
   6990..7011    +  promoter       SV40 promoter (fragment): SV40 enhancer and early promoter
   7032..7460    +  rep_origin     f1 ori (sequence partly withheld): f1 bacteriophage origin of replication; arrow indicates direction of (+) strand synthesis
   7474..7803    +  promoter       SV40 promoter: SV40 enhancer and early promoter
   7851..7898    +  promoter       EM7 promoter: synthetic bacterial promoter&nbsp
   7917..8291    +  CDS            BleoR: antibiotic-binding protein; Sh ble from Streptoalloteichus hindustanus; confers resistance to bleomycin, phleomycin, and Zeocin™
   8301..8426    +  CDS            ble (fragment): BLE_KLEPN - Experimental evidence at protein level: Swiss-Prot protein existence level 1. Binding protein with a strong affinity to the bleomycin family of antibiotics. Binds to CL990; an antimitotic-antibiotic compound. From Klebsiella pneumoniae.
   8421..8542    +  polyA_signal   SV40 poly(A) signal: SV40 polyadenylation signal
   8613..8635    -  protein_bind   lac operator (fragment): The lac repressor binds to the lac operator to inhibit transcription in E. coli. This inhibition can be relieved by adding lactose or isopropyl-β-D-thiogalactopyranoside (IPTG). lac repressor encoded by lacI
   8639..8669    -  promoter       lac promoter: promoter for the E. coli lac operon
   8684..8705    -  protein_bind   CAP binding site: CAP binding activates transcription in the presence of cAMP. E. coli catabolite activator protein
   8718..8810    -  CDS            lacI (fragment): lac repressor; lacI; The lac repressor binds to the lac operator to inhibit transcription in E. coli. This inhibition can be relieved by adding lactose or isopropyl-β-D-thiogalactopyranoside (IPTG).
   8993..9581    -  rep_origin     ori: high-copy-number ColE1/pMB1/pBR322/pUC origin of replication
   9752..10612   -  CDS            AmpR: β-lactamase; bla; confers resistance to ampicillin, carbenicillin, and related antibiotics
  10613..10717   -  promoter       AmpR promoter: bla
>Addgene plasmid #22221 | FCK-Arch-CFP | depositor full sequence | sequence record 10182 | Author sequence
GTCGACGGATCGGGAGATCTCCCGATCCCCTATGGTGCACTCTCAGTACAATCTGCTCTGATGCCGCATA
GTTAAGCCAGTATCTGCTCCCTGCTTGTGTGTTGGAGGTCGCTGAGTAGTGCGCGAGCAAAATTTAAGCT
ACAACAAGGCAAGGCTTGACCGACAATTGCATGAAGAATCTGCTTAGGGTTAGGCGTTTTGCGCTGCTTC
GCGATGTACGGGCCAGATATACGCGTTGACATTGATTATTGACTAGTTATTAATAGTAATCAATTACGGG
GTCATTAGTTCATAGCCCATATATGGAGTTCCGCGTTACATAACTTACGGTAAATGGCCCGCCTGGCTGA
CCGCCCAACGACCCCCGCCCATTGACGTCAATAATGACGTATGTTCCCATAGTAACGCCAATAGGGACTT
TCCATTGACGTCAATGGGTGGAGTATTTACGGTAAACTGCCCACTTGGCAGTACATCAAGTGTATCATAT
GCCAAGTACGCCCCCTATTGACGTCAATGACGGTAAATGGCCCGCCTGGCATTATGCCCAGTACATGACC
TTATGGGACTTTCCTACTTGGCAGTACATCTACGTATTAGTCATCGCTATTACCATGGTGATGCGGTTTT
GGCAGTACATCAATGGGCGTGGATAGCGGTTTGACTCACGGGGATTTCCAAGTCTCCACCCCATTGACGT
CAATGGGAGTTTGTTTTGGCACCAAAATCAACGGGACTTTCCAAAATGTCGTAACAACTCCGCCCCATTG
ACGCAAATGGGCGGTAGGCGTGTACGGTGGGAGGTCTATATAAGCAGCGCGTTTTGCCTGTACTGGGTCT
CTCTGGTTAGACCAGATCTGAGCCTGGGAGCTCTCTGGCTAACTAGGGAACCCACTGCTTAAGCCTCAAT
AAAGCTTGCCTTGAGTGCTTCAAGTAGTGTGTGCCCGTCTGTTGTGTGACTCTGGTAACTAGAGATCCCT
CAGACCCTTTTAGTCAGTGTGGAAAATCTCTAGCAGTGGCGCCCGAACAGGGACTTGAAAGCGAAAGGGA
AACCAGAGGAGCTCTCTCGACGCAGGACTCGGCTTGCTGAAGCGCGCACGGCAAGAGGCGAGGGGCGGCG
ACTGGTGAGTACGCCAAAAATTTTGACTAGCGGAGGCTAGAAGGAGAGAGATGGGTGCGAGAGCGTCAGT
ATTAAGCGGGGGAGAATTAGATCGCGATGGGAAAAAATTCGGTTAAGGCCAGGGGGAAAGAAAAAATATA
AATTAAAACATATAGTATGGGCAAGCAGGGAGCTAGAACGATTCGCAGTTAATCCTGGCCTGTTAGAAAC
ATCAGAAGGCTGTAGACAAATACTGGGACAGCTACAACCATCCCTTCAGACAGGATCAGAAGAACTTAGA
TCATTATATAATACAGTAGCAACCCTCTATTGTGTGCATCAAAGGATAGAGATAAAAGACACCAAGGAAG
CTTTAGACAAGATAGAGGAAGAGCAAAACAAAAGTAAGACCACCGCACAGCAAGCGGCCGCTGATCTTCA
GACCTGGAGGAGGAGATATGAGGGACAATTGGAGAAGTGAATTATATAAATATAAAGTAGTAAAAATTGA
ACCATTAGGAGTAGCACCCACCAAGGCAAAGAGAAGAGTGGTGCAGAGAGAAAAAAGAGCAGTGGGAATA
GGAGCTTTGTTCCTTGGGTTCTTGGGAGCAGCAGGAAGCACTATGGGCGCAGCGTCAATGACGCTGACGG
TACAGGCCAGACAATTATTGTCTGGTATAGTGCAGCAGCAGAACAATTTGCTGAGGGCTATTGAGGCGCA
ACAGCATCTGTTGCAACTCACAGTCTGGGGCATCAAGCAGCTCCAGGCAAGAATCCTGGCTGTGGAAAGA
TACCTAAAGGATCAACAGCTCCTGGGGATTTGGGGTTGCTCTGGAAAACTCATTTGCACCACTGCTGTGC
CTTGGAATGCTAGTTGGAGTAATAAATCTCTGGAACAGATTTGGAATCACACGACCTGGATGGAGTGGGA
CAGAGAAATTAACAATTACACAAGCTTAATACACTCCTTAATTGAAGAATCGCAAAACCAGCAAGAAAAG
AATGAACAAGAATTATTGGAATTAGATAAATGGGCAAGTTTGTGGAATTGGTTTAACATAACAAATTGGC
TGTGGTATATAAAATTATTCATAATGATAGTAGGAGGCTTGGTAGGTTTAAGAATAGTTTTTGCTGTACT
TTCTATAGTGAATAGAGTTAGGCAGGGATATTCACCATTATCGTTTCAGACCCACCTCCCAACCCCGAGG
GGACCCGACAGGCCCGAAGGAATAGAAGAAGAAGGTGGAGAGAGAGACAGAGACAGATCCATTCGATTAG
TGAACGGATCGGCACTGCGTGCGCCAATTCTGCAGACAAATGGCAGTATTCATCCACAATTTTAAAAGAA
AAGGGGGGATTGGGGGGTACAGTGCAGGGGAAAGAATAGTAGACATAATAGCAACAGACATACAAACTAA
AGAATTACAAAAACAAATTACAAAAATTCAAAATTTTCGGGTTTATTACAGGGACAGCAGAGATCCAGTT
TGGTTAATTAACATTATGGCCTTAGGTCACTTCATCTCCATGGGGTTCTTCTTCTGATTTTCTAGAAAAT
GAGATGGGGGTGCAGAGAGCTTCCTCAGTGACCTGCCCAGGGTCACATCAGAAATGTCAGAGCTAGAACT
TGAACTCAGATTACTAATCTTAAATTCCATGCCTTGGGGGCATGCAAGTACGATATACAGAAGGAGTGAA
CTCATTAGGGCAGATGACCAATGAGTTTAGGAAAGAAGAGTCCAGGGCAGGGTACATCTACACCACCCGC
CCAGCCCTGGGTGAGTCCAGCCACGTTCACCTCATTATAGTTGCCTCTCTCCAGTCCTACCTTGACGGGA
AGCACAAGCAGAAACTGGGACAGGAGCCCCAGGAGACCAAATCTTCATGGTCCCTCTGGGAGGATGGGTG
GGGAGAGCTGTGGCAGAGGCCTCAGGAGGGGCCCTGCTGCTCAGTGGTGACAGATAGGGGTGAGAAAGCA
GACAGAGTCATTCCGTCAGCATTCTGGGTCTGTTTGGTACTTCTTCTCACGCTAAGGTGGCGGTGTGATA
TGCACAATGGCTAAAAAGCAGGGAGAGCTGGAAAGAAACAAGGACAGAGACAGAGGCCAAGTCAACCAGA
CCAATTCCCAGAGGAAGCAAAGAAACCATTACAGAGACTACAAGGGGGAAGGGAAGGAGAGATGAATTAG
CTTCCCCTGTAAACCTTAGAACCCAGCTGTTGCCAGGGCAACGGGGCAATACCTGTCTCTTCAGAGGAGA
TGAAGTTGCCAGGGTAACTACATCCTGTCTTTCTCAAGGACCATCCCAGAATGTGGCACCCACTAGCCGT
TACCATAGCAACTGCCTCTTTGCCCCACTTAATCCCATCCCGTCTGTTAAAAGGGCCCTATAGTTGGAGG
TGGGGGAGGTAGGAAGAGCGATGATCACTTGTGGACTAAGTTTGTTCACATCCCCTTCTCCAACCCCCTC
AGTACATCACCCTGGGAGAACAAGGTCCACTTGCTTCTGGGCCCACACAGTCCTGCAGTATTGTGTATAT
AAGGCCAGGGCAACGGAGGAGCAGGTTTTGAAGTGAAAGGCAGGCAGGTGTTGGGGAGGCAGTTACCGGG
GCAACGGGAACAGGGCGTTTCGGAGGTGGTTGCCATGGGGACCTGGATGCTGACGAAGGCTCGCGAGGCT
GTGAGCAGCCACAGTGCCCTGCTCAGAAGCCCCAAGCTCGTCAATCAAGCTGGTTCTCCATTTGCACTCA
GGAGCACGGGCAGGCGAGTGGCCCCTAGTTCTGGGGGCAGCGGGGGATCCGCCACCATGGACCCCATCGC
TCTGCAGGCTGGTTACGACCTGCTGGGTGACGGCAGACCTGAAACTCTGTGGCTGGGCATCGGCACTCTG
CTGATGCTGATTGGAACCTTCTACTTTCTGGTCCGCGGATGGGGAGTCACCGATAAGGATGCCCGGGAAT
ATTACGCTGTGACTATCCTGGTGCCCGGAATCGCATCCGCCGCATATCTGTCTATGTTCTTTGGTATCGG
GCTTACTGAGGTGACCGTCGGGGGCGAAATGTTGGATATCTATTATGCCAGGTACGCCGACTGGCTGTTT
ACCACCCCACTTCTGCTGCTGGATCTGGCCCTTCTCGCTAAGGTGGATCGGGTGACCATCGGCACCCTGG
TGGGTGTGGACGCCCTGATGATCGTCACTGGCCTCATCGGAGCCTTGAGCCACACGGCCATAGCCAGATA
CAGTTGGTGGTTGTTCTCTACAATTTGCATGATAGTGGTGCTCTATTTTCTGGCTACATCCCTGCGATCT
GCTGCAAAGGAGCGGGGCCCCGAGGTGGCATCTACCTTTAACACCCTGACAGCTCTGGTCTTGGTGCTGT
GGACCGCTTACCCTATCCTGTGGATCATAGGCACTGAGGGCGCTGGCGTGGTGGGCCTGGGCATCGAAAC
TCTGCTGTTTATGGTGTTGGACGTGACTGCCAAGGTCGGCTTTGGCTTTATCCTGTTGAGATCCCGGGCT
ATTCTGGGCGACACCGAGGCACCAGAACCCAGTGCCGGTGCCGATGTCAGTGCCGCCGACCGACCGGTAG
TAGCAGTGAGCAAGGGCGAGGAGCTGTTCACCGGGGTGGTGCCCATCCTGGTCGAGCTGGACGGCGACGT
AAACGGCCACAAGTTCAGCGTGTCCGGCGAGGGCGAGGGCGATGCCACCTACGGCAAGCTGACCCTGAAG
TTCATCTGCACCACCGGCAAGCTGCCCGTGCCCTGGCCCACCCTCGTGACCACCCTGACCTGGGGCGTGC
AGTGCTTCAGCCGCTACCCCGACCACATGAAGCAGCACGACTTCTTCAAGTCCGCCATGCCCGAAGGCTA
CGTCCAGGAGCGCACCATCTTCTTCAAGGACGACGGCAACTACAAGACCCGCGCCGAGGTGAAGTTCGAG
GGCGACACCCTGGTGAACCGCATCGAGCTGAAGGGCATCGACTTCAAGGAGGACGGCAACATCCTGGGGC
ACAAGCTGGAGTACAACTACATCAGCCACAACGTCTATATCACCGCCGACAAGCAGAAGAACGGCATCAA
GGCCAACTTCAAGATCCGCCACAACATCGAGGACGGCAGCGTGCAGCTCGCCGACCACTACCAGCAGAAC
ACCCCCATCGGCGACGGCCCCGTGCTGCTGCCCGACAACCACTACCTGAGCACCCAGTCCGCCCTGAGCA
AAGACCCCAACGAGAAGCGCGATCACATGGTCCTGCTGGAGTTCGTGACCGCCGCCGGGATCACTCTCGG
CATGGACGAGCTGTACAAGTAAGAATTCGATATCAAGCTTATCGATAATCAACCTCTGGATTACAAAATT
TGTGAAAGATTGACTGGTATTCTTAACTATGTTGCTCCTTTTACGCTATGTGGATACGCTGCTTTAATGC
CTTTGTATCATGCTATTGCTTCCCGTATGGCTTTCATTTTCTCCTCCTTGTATAAATCCTGGTTGCTGTC
TCTTTATGAGGAGTTGTGGCCCGTTGTCAGGCAACGTGGCGTGGTGTGCACTGTGTTTGCTGACGCAACC
CCCACTGGTTGGGGCATTGCCACCACCTGTCAGCTCCTTTCCGGGACTTTCGCTTTCCCCCTCCCTATTG
CCACGGCGGAACTCATCGCCGCCTGCCTTGCCCGCTGCTGGACAGGGGCTCGGCTGTTGGGCACTGACAA
TTCCGTGGTGTTGTCGGGGAAATCATCGTCCTTTCCTTGGCTGCTCGCCTGTGTTGCCACCTGGATTCTG
CGCGGGACGTCCTTCTGCTACGTCCCTTCGGCCCTCAATCCAGCGGACCTTCCTTCCCGCGGCCTGCTGC
CGGCTCTGCGGCCTCTTCCGCGTCTTCGCCTTCGCCCTCAGACGAGTCGGATCTCCCTTTGGGCCGCCTC
CCCGCATCGATACCGTCGACCTCGAGACCTAGAAAAACATGGAGCAATCACAAGTAGCAATACAGCAGCT
ACCAATGCTGATTGTGCCTGGCTAGAAGCACAAGAGGAGGAGGAGGTGGGTTTTCCAGTCACACCTCAGG
TACCTTTAAGACCAATGACTTACAAGGCAGCTGTAGATCTTAGCCACTTTTTAAAAGAAAAGGGGGGACT
GGAAGGGCTAATTCACTCCCAACGAAGACAAGATATCCTTGATCTGTGGATCTACCACACACAAGGCTAC
TTCCCTGATTGGCAGAACTACACACCAGGGCCAGGGATCAGATATCCACTGACCTTTGGATGGTGCTACA
AGCTAGTACCAGTTGAGCAAGAGAAGGTAGAAGAAGCCAATGAAGGAGAGAACACCCGCTTGTTACACCC
TGTGAGCCTGCATGGGATGGATGACCCGGAGAGAGAAGTATTAGAGTGGAGGTTTGACAGCCGCCTAGCA
TTTCATCACATGGCCCGAGAGCTGCATCCGGACTGTACTGGGTCTCTCTGGTTAGACCAGATCTGAGCCT
GGGAGCTCTCTGGCTAACTAGGGAACCCACTGCTTAAGCCTCAATAAAGCTTGCCTTGAGTGCTTCAAGT
AGTGTGTGCCCGTCTGTTGTGTGACTCTGGTAACTAGAGATCCCTCAGACCCTTTTAGTCAGTGTGGAAA
ATCTCTAGCAGGGCCCGTTTAAACCCGCTGATCAGCCTCGACTGTGCCTTCTAGTTGCCAGCCATCTGTT
GTTTGCCCCTCCCCCGTGCCTTCCTTGACCCTGGAAGGTGCCACTCCCACTGTCCTTTCCTAATAAAATG
AGGAAATTGCATCGCATTGTCTGAGTAGGTGTCATTCTATTCTGGGGGGTGGGGTGGGGCAGGACAGCAA
GGGGGAGGATTGGGAAGACAATAGCAGGCATGCTGGGGATGCGGTGGGCTCTATGGCTTCTGAGGCGGAA
AGAACCAGCTGGGGCTCTAGGGGGTATCCCC
[124 nt withheld, positions 7032-7155]
C
[91 nt withheld, positions 7157-7247]
A
[49 nt withheld, positions 7249-7297]
CCTTTGACGTTGGAGTCCACGTTCTTT
[37 nt withheld, positions 7325-7361]
ACCCTATCTCGGTCTATTCTTTTGATTTATAAGGGATTTTGCCGATTTCGGCCTATTGGTTAAAAAATGA
GCTGATTTAACAAAAATTTAACGCGAATTAATTCTGTGGAATGTGTGTCAGTTAGGGTGTGGAAAGTCCC
CAGGCTCCCCAGCAGGCAGAAGTATGCAAAGCATGCATCTCAATTAGTCAGCAACCAGGTGTGGAAAGTC
CCCAGGCTCCCCAGCAGGCAGAAGTATGCAAAGCATGCATCTCAATTAGTCAGCAACCATAGTCCCGCCC
CTAACTCCGCCCATCCCGCCCCTAACTCCGCCCAGTTCCGCCCATTCTCCGCCCCATGGCTGACTAATTT
TTTTTATTTATGCAGAGGCCGAGGCCGCCTCTGCCTCTGAGCTATTCCAGAAGTAGTGAGGAGGCTTTTT
TGGAGGCCTAGGCTTTTGCAAAAAGCTCCCGGGAGCTTGTATATCCATTTTCGGATCTGATCAGCACGTG
TTGACAATTAATCATCGGCATAGTATATCGGCATAGTATAATACGACAAGGTGAGGAACTAAACCATGGC
CAAGTTGACCAGTGCCGTTCCGGTGCTCACCGCGCGCGACGTCGCCGGAGCGGTCGAGTTCTGGACCGAC
CGGCTCGGGTTCTCCCGGGACTTCGTGGAGGACGACTTCGCCGGTGTGGTCCGGGACGACGTGACCCTGT
TCATCAGCGCGGTCCAGGACCAGGTGGTGCCGGACAACACCCTGGCCTGGGTGTGGGTGCGCGGCCTGGA
CGAGCTGTACGCCGAGTGGTCGGAGGTCGTGTCCACGAACTTCCGGGACGCCTCCGGGCCGGCCATGACC
GAGATCGGCGAGCAGCCGTGGGGGCGGGAGTTCGCCCTGCGCGACCCGGCCGGCAACTGCGTGCACTTCG
TGGCCGAGGAGCAGGACTGACACGTGCTACGAGATTTCGATTCCACCGCCGCCTTCTATGAAAGGTTGGG
CTTCGGAATCGTTTTCCGGGACGCCGGCTGGATGATCCTCCAGCGCGGGGATCTCATGCTGGAGTTCTTC
GCCCACCCCAACTTGTTTATTGCAGCTTATAATGGTTACAAATAAAGCAATAGCATCACAAATTTCACAA
ATAAAGCATTTTTTTCACTGCATTCTAGTTGTGGTTTGTCCAAACTCATCAATGTATCTTATCATGTCTG
TATACCGTCGACCTCTAGCTAGAGCTTGGCGTAATCATGGTCATAGCTGTTTCCTGTGTGAAATTGTTAT
CCGCTCACAATTCCACACAACATACGAGCCGGAAGCATAAAGTGTAAAGCCTGGGGTGCCTAATGAGTGA
GCTAACTCACATTAATTGCGTTGCGCTCACTGCCCGCTTTCCAGTCGGGAAACCTGTCGTGCCAGCTGCA
TTAATGAATCGGCCAACGCGCGGGGAGAGGCGGTTTGCGTATTGGGCGCTCTTCCGCTTCCTCGCTCACT
GACTCGCTGCGCTCGGTCGTTCGGCTGCGGCGAGCGGTATCAGCTCACTCAAAGGCGGTAATACGGTTAT
CCACAGAATCAGGGGATAACGCAGGAAAGAACATGTGAGCAAAAGGCCAGCAAAAGGCCAGGAACCGTAA
AAAGGCCGCGTTGCTGGCGTTTTTCCATAGGCTCCGCCCCCCTGACGAGCATCACAAAAATCGACGCTCA
AGTCAGAGGTGGCGAAACCCGACAGGACTATAAAGATACCAGGCGTTTCCCCCTGGAAGCTCCCTCGTGC
GCTCTCCTGTTCCGACCCTGCCGCTTACCGGATACCTGTCCGCCTTTCTCCCTTCGGGAAGCGTGGCGCT
TTCTCATAGCTCACGCTGTAGGTATCTCAGTTCGGTGTAGGTCGTTCGCTCCAAGCTGGGCTGTGTGCAC
GAACCCCCCGTTCAGCCCGACCGCTGCGCCTTATCCGGTAACTATCGTCTTGAGTCCAACCCGGTAAGAC
ACGACTTATCGCCACTGGCAGCAGCCACTGGTAACAGGATTAGCAGAGCGAGGTATGTAGGCGGTGCTAC
AGAGTTCTTGAAGTGGTGGCCTAACTACGGCTACACTAGAAGAACAGTATTTGGTATCTGCGCTCTGCTG
AAGCCAGTTACCTTCGGAAAAAGAGTTGGTAGCTCTTGATCCGGCAAACAAACCACCGCTGGTAGCGGTG
GTTTTTTTGTTTGCAAGCAGCAGATTACGCGCAGAAAAAAAGGATCTCAAGAAGATCCTTTGATCTTTTC
TACGGGGTCTGACGCTCAGTGGAACGAAAACTCACGTTAAGGGATTTTGGTCATGAGATTATCAAAAAGG
ATCTTCACCTAGATCCTTTTAAATTAAAAATGAAGTTTTAAATCAATCTAAAGTATATATGAGTAAACTT
GGTCTGACAGTTACCAATGCTTAATCAGTGAGGCACCTATCTCAGCGATCTGTCTATTTCGTTCATCCAT
AGTTGCCTGACTCCCCGTCGTGTAGATAACTACGATACGGGAGGGCTTACCATCTGGCCCCAGTGCTGCA
ATGATACCGCGAGACCCACGCTCACCGGCTCCAGATTTATCAGCAATAAACCAGCCAGCCGGAAGGGCCG
AGCGCAGAAGTGGTCCTGCAACTTTATCCGCCTCCATCCAGTCTATTAATTGTTGCCGGGAAGCTAGAGT
AAGTAGTTCGCCAGTTAATAGTTTGCGCAACGTTGTTGCCATTGCTACAGGCATCGTGGTGTCACGCTCG
TCGTTTGGTATGGCTTCATTCAGCTCCGGTTCCCAACGATCAAGGCGAGTTACATGATCCCCCATGTTGT
GCAAAAAAGCGGTTAGCTCCTTCGGTCCTCCGATCGTTGTCAGAAGTAAGTTGGCCGCAGTGTTATCACT
CATGGTTATGGCAGCACTGCATAATTCTCTTACTGTCATGCCATCCGTAAGATGCTTTTCTGTGACTGGT
GAGTACTCAACCAAGTCATTCTGAGAATAGTGTATGCGGCGACCGAGTTGCTCTTGCCCGGCGTCAATAC
GGGATAATACCGCGCCACATAGCAGAACTTTAAAAGTGCTCATCATTGGAAAACGTTCTTCGGGGCGAAA
ACTCTCAAGGATCTTACCGCTGTTGAGATCCAGTTCGATGTAACCCACTCGTGCACCCAACTGATCTTCA
GCATCTTTTACTTTCACCAGCGTTTCTGGGTGAGCAAAAACAGGAAGGCAAAATGCCGCAAAAAAGGGAA
TAAGGGCGACACGGAAATGTTGAATACTCATACTCTTCCTTTTTCAATATTATTGAAGCATTTATCAGGG
TTATTGTCTCATGAGCGGATACATATTTGAATGTATTTAGAAAAATAAACAAATAGGGGTTCCGCGCACA
TTTCCCCGAAAAGTGCCACCTGAC
