>Addgene plasmid #22221 | FCK-Arch-CFP | addgene partial sequence | sequence record 28085 | 22221 with FUGW-Fwd
TCATCTCCATGGGGTTCTTCTTCTGATTTTCTAGAAAATGAGATGGGGGTGCAGAGAGCTTCCTCAGTGA
CCTGCCCAGGGTCACATCAGAAATGTCAGAGCTAGAACTTGAACTCAGATTACTAATCTTAAATTCCATG
CCTTGGGGGCATGCAAGTACGATATACAGAAGGAGTGAACTCATTAGGGCAGATGACCAATGAGTTTAGG
AAAGAAGAGTCCAGGGCAGGGTACATCTACACCACCCGCCCAGCCCTGGGTGAGTCCAGCCACGTTCACC
TCATTATAGTTGCCTCTCTCCAGTCCTACCTTGACGGGAAGCACAAGCAGAAACTGGGACAGGAGCCCCA
GGAGACCAAATCTTCATGGTCCCTCTGGGAGGATGGGTGGGGAGAGCTGTGGCAGAGGCCTCAGGAGGGG
CCCTGCTGCTCAGTGGTGACAGATAGGGGTGAGAAAGCAGACAGAGTCATTCCGTCAGCATTCTGGGTCT
GTTTGGTACTTCTTCTCACGCTAAGGTGGCGGTGTGATATGCACAATGGCTAAAAAGCAGGGAGAGCTGG
AAAGAAACAAGGACAGAGACAGAGGCCAAGTCAACCAGACCAATTCCCAGAGGAAGCAAAGAAACCATTA
CAGAGACTACAAGGGGGAAGGGAAGGAGAGATGAATTAGCTTCCCCTGTAAACCTTAGAACCCAGCTGTT
GCCAGGGCAACGGGGCAATACCTGTCTCTTCAGAGGAGATGAAGTTGCCAGGGTAACTACATCCTGTCTT
TCTCAAGGACCATCCCAGAATGTGGCACCCACTAGCCGTTACCATAGCAACTGCCTCTTTGCCCCACTTA
ATCCCATCCCGTCTGTTAAAAGGGCCCTATAGTTGGA
