>Addgene plasmid #22221 | FCK-Arch-CFP | addgene partial sequence | sequence record 28086 | 22221 with EGFP-N
TACTACCGGTCGGTCGGCGGCACTGACATCGGCACCGGCACTGGGTTCTGGTGCCTCGGTGTCGCCCAGA
ATAGCCCGGGATCTCAACAGGATAAAGCCAAAGCCGACCTTGGCAGTCACGTCCAACACCATAAACAGCA
GAGTTTCGATGCCCAGGCCCACCACGCCAGCGCCCTCAGTGCCTATGATCCACAGGATAGGGTAAGCGGT
CCACAGCACCAAGACCAGAGCTGTCAGGGTGTTAAAGGTAGATGCCACCTCGGGGCCCCGCTCCTTTGCA
GCAGATCGCAGGGATGTAGCCAGAAAATAGAGCACCACTATCATGCAAATTGTAGAGAACAACCACCAAC
TGTATCTGGCTATGGCCGTGTGGCTCAAGGCTCCGATGAGGCCAGTGACGATCATCAGGGCGTCCACACC
CACCAGGGTGCCGATGGTCACCCGATCCACCTTAGCGAGAAGGGCCAGATCCAGCAGCAGAAGTGGGGTG
GTAAACAGCCAGTCGGCGTACCTGGCATAATAGATATCCAACATTTCGCCCCCGACGGTCACCTCAGTAA
GCCCGATACCAAAGAACATA
